Addgene plasmid #197236: pKeratin-miRFP720-N1
Purpose: Expresses the fusion protein of Keratin-miRFP720 in mammalian cells
Depositing lab: Kiryl Piatkevich. Publication: Quantitative assessment of near-infrared fluorescent proteins. Zhang H, Papadaki S, Sun X, Wang X, Drobizhev M, Yao L, Rehbock M, Koster RW, Wu L, Namikawa K, Piatkevich KD. Nat Methods. 2023 Sep 4. doi: 10.1038/s41592-023-01975-z. PubMed 37666982.
Backbone
  Vector backbone: pN1
  Vector type: Mammalian Expression
Growth in bacteria
  Bacterial resistance: Kanamycin, 50 μg/mL
  Growth temperature: 37°C
  Growth strain: NEB Stable
  Copy number: High Copy
Gene/Insert
  Gene/Insert name: Keratin-miRFP720
  Species: M. musculus (mouse)
  Cloning method: Gibson Cloning
Terms and licenses: Academic/Nonprofit Terms; Industry Terms: Not Available to Industry
Depositor comments: Please visit https://www.researchsquare.com/article/rs-797586/v1 for preprint.
How to cite: pKeratin-miRFP720-N1 was a gift from Kiryl Piatkevich (Addgene plasmid # 197236 ; http://n2t.net/addgene:197236 ; RRID:Addgene_197236)
