[The description below was written by a language model from this plasmid's Addgene catalogue record and pLannotate feature annotations shown in this document.]
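Description:
pKeratin-miRFP720-N1 is a 6.2 kb mammalian expression plasmid built on an N1-type backbone (pN1), in which the gene of interest sits upstream of the fluorescent protein so that the tag is fused to its C-terminus. It is propagated in bacteria from a high-copy ColE1/pUC origin under kanamycin selection. The single NeoR/KanR gene (Tn5 aminoglycoside phosphotransferase) is preceded by both a bacterial bla promoter and the SV40 enhancer/early promoter and is followed by an HSV TK polyadenylation signal. It therefore confers kanamycin resistance in E. coli and can also support G418 selection of transfected mammalian cells. An f1 origin is also present. Short annotated fragments, such as the ble, bGH poly(A) and large T antigen hits, appear to be backbone remnants rather than functional parts.

The expression cassette is driven by the human cytomegalovirus immediate early enhancer and promoter and terminated by an SV40 poly(A) signal. It encodes a keratin open reading frame joined through a short linker derived from the multiple cloning site to miRFP720, a near-infrared fluorescent protein derived from a Rhodopseudomonas palustris bacteriophytochrome that needs biliverdin as its chromophore. The catalogue entry lists the insert species as mouse, whereas the sequence annotation matches the keratin portion to human keratin 18 (KRT18); the record does not resolve this discrepancy. Keratin 18 is a type I intermediate filament protein, so the fusion should label keratin filaments in the near-infrared channel. The construct was deposited with a study quantitatively comparing near-infrared fluorescent proteins, which suggests it was used to assess how miRFP720 performs as a fusion tag on a cytoskeletal protein in mammalian cells, although the record does not state this directly.
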