Features (pLannotate 1.2.2; 16 found; start..end, strand, type, name):
     86..389     +  enhancer       CMV enhancer: human cytomegalovirus immediate early enhancer
    462..479     -  promoter       CMV promoter (fragment): human cytomegalovirus (CMV) immediate early promoter
    542..593     +  promoter       CMVd2 promoter: truncated human cytomegalovirus (CMV) immediate early promoter that yields moderately reduced expression relative to the full-length promoter
    625..1914    +  CDS            KRT18: K1C18_HUMAN - Also known as CYK18. Experimental evidence at protein level: Swiss-Prot protein existence level 1. Involved in the uptake of thrombin-antithrombin complexes by hepatic cells (By similarity). When phosphorylated, plays a role in filament reorganization. Involved in the delivery of mutated CFTR to the plasma membrane. Together with KRT8, is involved in interleukin-6 (IL-6)-mediated barrier protection. From Homo sapiens (Human).
   1914..1937    +  misc_feature   MCS (fragment): multiple cloning site
   1945..2892    +  CDS            miRFP720: miRFP720 is a basic (constitutively fluorescent) near ir fluorescent protein published in 2018, derived from Rhodopseudomonas palustris. It has low acid sensitivity. It requires the cofactor biliverdin for fluorescence.
   2911..2994    +  CDS            large T antigen (fragment): large T antigen from SV40 (simian virus 40)
   3017..3138    +  polyA_signal   SV40 poly(A) signal: SV40 polyadenylation signal
   3172..3600    -  rep_origin     f1 ori (sequence partly withheld): f1 bacteriophage origin of replication; arrow indicates direction of (+) strand synthesis
   3627..3731    +  promoter       AmpR promoter: bla
   3733..4090    +  promoter       SV40 promoter: SV40 enhancer and early promoter
   4125..4919    +  CDS            NeoR/KanR: aminoglycoside phosphotransferase from Tn5; aph(3')-II (or nptII); confers resistance to neomycin, kanamycin, and G418 (Geneticin®)
   4940..5092    +  CDS            ble (fragment): BLE_KLEPN - Experimental evidence at protein level: Swiss-Prot protein existence level 1. Binding protein with a strong affinity to the bleomycin family of antibiotics. Binds to CL990; an antimitotic-antibiotic compound. From Klebsiella pneumoniae.
   5151..5198    +  polyA_signal   HSV TK poly(A) signal: herpes simplex virus thymidine kinase polyadenylation signal (Cole and Stacy, 1985)
   5289..5305    -  polyA_signal   bGH poly(A) signal (fragment): bovine growth hormone polyadenylation signal
   5527..6115    +  rep_origin     ori: high-copy-number ColE1/pMB1/pBR322/pUC origin of replication
>Addgene plasmid #197236 | pKeratin-miRFP720-N1 | addgene full sequence | sequence record 389479 | Addgene NGS Result
GGATAACCGTATTACCGCCATGCATTAGTTATTAATAGTAATCAATTACGGGGTCATTAGTTCATAGCCC
ATATATGGAGTTCCGCGTTACATAACTTACGGTAAATGGCCCGCCTGGCTGACCGCCCAACGACCCCCGC
CCATTGACGTCAATAATGACGTATGTTCCCATAGTAACGCCAATAGGGACTTTCCATTGACGTCAATGGG
TGGAGTATTTACGGTAAACTGCCCACTTGGCAGTACATCAAGTGTATCATATGCCAAGTACGCCCCCTAT
TGACGTCAATGACGGTAAATGGCCCGCCTGGCATTATGCCCAGTACATGACCTTATGGGACTTTCCTACT
TGGCAGTACATCTACGTATTAGTCATCGCTATTACCATGGTGATGCGGTTTTGGCAGTACATCAATGGGC
GTGGATAGCGGTTTGACTCACGGGGATTTCCAAGTCTCCACCCCATTGACGTCAATGGGAGTTTGTTTTG
GCACCAAAATCAACGGGACTTTTCAAAATGTCGTAACAACTCCGCCCCATTGACGCAAATGGGCGGTAGG
CGTGTACGGTGGGAGGTCTATATAAGCAGAGCTGGTTTAGTGAACCGTCAGATCCGCTAGCACCATGAGC
TTCACCACTCGCTCCACCTTCTCCACCAACTACCGGTCCCTGGGCTCTGTCCAGGCGCCCAGCTACGGCG
CCCGGCCGGTCAGCAGCGCGGCCAGCGTCTATGCAGGCGCTGGGGGCTCTGGTTCCCGGATCTCCGTGTC
CCGCTCCACCAGCTTCAGGGGCGGCATGGGGTCCGGGGGCCTGGCCACCGGGATAGCCGGGGGTCTGGCA
GGAATGGGAGGCATCCAGAACGAGAAGGAGACCATGCAAAGCCTGAACGACCGCCTGGCCTCTTACCTGG
ACAGAGTGAGGAGCCTGGAGACCGAGAACCGGAGGCTGGAGAGCAAAATCCGGGAGCACTTGGAGAAGAA
GGGACCCCAGGTCAGAGACTGGAGCCATTACTTCAAGATCATCGAGGACCTGAGGGCTCAGATCTTCGCA
AATACTGTGGACAATGCCCGCATCGTTCTGCAGATTGACAATGCCCGTCTTGCTGCTGATGACTTTAGAG
TCAAGTATGAGACAGAGCTGGCCATGCGCCAGTCTGTGGAGAACGACATCCATGGGCTCCGCAAGGTCAT
TGATGACACCAATATCACACGACTGCAGCTGGAGACAGAGATCGAGGCTCTCAAGGAGGAGCTGCTCTTC
ATGAAGAAGAACCACGAAGAGGAAGTAAAAGGCCTACAAGCCCAGATTGCCAGCTCTGGGTTGACCGTGG
AGGTAGATGCCCCCAAATCTCAGGACCTCGCCAAGATCATGGCAGACATCCGGGCCCAATATGACGAGCT
GGCTCGGAAGAACCGAGAGGAGCTAGACAAGTACTGGTCTCAGCAGATTGAGGAGAGCACCACAGTGCTC
ACCACACAGTCTGCTGAGGTTGGAGCTGCTGAGACGACGCTCACAGAGCTGAGACGTACAGTCCAGTCCT
TGGAGATCGACCTGGACTCCATGAGAAATCTGAAGGCCAGCTTGGAGAACAGCCTGAGGGAGGTGGAGGC
CCGCTACGCCCTACAGATGGAGCAGCTCAACGGGATCCTGCTGCACCTTGAGTCAGAGCTGGCACAGACC
CGGGCAGAGGGACAGCGCCAGGCCCAGGAGTATGAGGCCCTGCTGAACATCAAGGTCAAGCTGGAGGCTG
AGATCGCCACCTACCGCCGCCTGCTGGAAGATGGCGAGGACTTTAATCTTGGTGATGCCTTGGACAGCAG
CAACTCCATGCAAACCATCCAAAAGACCACCACCCGCCGGATAGTGGATGGCAAAGTGGTGTCTGAGACC
AATGACACCAAAGTTCTGAGGCATCGAATTCTGCAGTCGACGGTACCACCGGTCATGGCGGAAGGATCCG
TCGCCAGGCAGCCTGACCTCTTGACCTGCGACGATGAGCCGATCCATATCCCCGGTGCCATCCAACCGCA
TGGACTGCTGCTCGCCCTCGCCGCCGACATGACGATCGTTGCCGGCAGCGACAACCTTCCCGAACTCACC
GGACTGGCGATCGGCGCCCTGATCGGCCGCTCTGCGGCCGATGTCTTCGACTCGGAGACGCACAACCGTC
TGACGATCGCCTTGGCCGAGCCCGGGGCGGCCGTCGGAGCACCGATCACTGTCGGCTTCACGATGCGAAA
GGACGCAGGCTTCATCGGCTCCTGGCATCGCCATGATCAGCTCATCTTCCTCGAGCTCGAGCCTCCCCAG
CGGGACGTCGCCGAGCCGCAGGCGTTCTTCCGCCGCACCAACAGCGCCATCCGCCGCCTGCAGGCCGCCG
AAACCTTGGAAAGCGCCTGCGCCGCCGCGGCGCAAGAGGTGCGGAAGATTACCGGCTTCGATCGGGTGAT
GATCTATCGCTTCGCCTCCGACTTCAGCGGGTCCGTGATCGCAGAGGATCGGTGCGCCGAGGTCGAGTCA
AAACTAGGCCTGCACTATCCTGCCTCATTCATCCCGGCGCAGGCCCGTCGGCTCTATACCATCAACCCGG
TACGGATCATTCCCGATATCAATTATCGGCCGGTGCCGGTCACCCCAGACCTCAATCCGGTCACCGGGCG
GCCGATTGATCTTAGCTTCGCCATCCTGCGCAGCGTCTCGCCCAACCATCTGGAGTTCATGCGCAACATA
GGCATGCACGGCACGATGTCGATCTCGATTTTGCGCGGCGAGCGACTGTGGGGATTGATCGTTTGCCATC
ACCGAACGCCGTACTACGTCGATCTCGATGGCCGCCAAGCCTGCAAGAGAGTCGCCGAGAGACTGGCCAC
CCAGATCGGCGTGATGGAAGAGTAGGCGGCCGCGACTCTAGATCATAATCAGCCATACCACATTTGTAGA
GGTTTTACTTGCTTTAAAAAACCTCCCACACCTCCCCCTGAACCTGAAACATAAAATGAATGCAATTGTT
GTTGTTAACTTGTTTATTGCAGCTTATAATGGTTACAAATAAAGCAATAGCATCACAAATTTCACAAATA
AAGCATTTTTTTCACTGCATTCTAGTTGTGGTTTGTCCAAACTCATCAATGTATCTTAAGGCGTAAATTG
TAAGCGTTAATATTTTGTTAAAATTCGCGTTAAATTTTTGTTAAATCAGCTCATTTTTTAACCAATAGGC
CGAAATCGGCAAAATCCCTTATAAATCAAAAGAATAGACCGAGATAGGGT
[37 nt withheld, positions 3271-3307]
AAAGAACGTGGACTCCAACGTCAAAGG
[49 nt withheld, positions 3335-3383]
T
[91 nt withheld, positions 3385-3475]
G
[124 nt withheld, positions 3477-3600]
CAGGTGGCACTTTTCGGGGAAATGTGCGCGGAACCCCTATTTGTTTATTTTTCTAAATACATTCAAATAT
GTATCCGCTCATGAGACAATAACCCTGATAAATGCTTCAATAATATTGAAAAAGGAAGAGTCCTGAGGCG
GAAAGAACCAGCTGTGGAATGTGTGTCAGTTAGGGTGTGGAAAGTCCCCAGGCTCCCCAGCAGGCAGAAG
TATGCAAAGCATGCATCTCAATTAGTCAGCAACCAGGTGTGGAAAGTCCCCAGGCTCCCCAGCAGGCAGA
AGTATGCAAAGCATGCATCTCAATTAGTCAGCAACCATAGTCCCGCCCCTAACTCCGCCCATCCCGCCCC
TAACTCCGCCCAGTTCCGCCCATTCTCCGCCCCATGGCTGACTAATTTTTTTTATTTATGCAGAGGCCGA
GGCCGCCTCGGCCTCTGAGCTATTCCAGAAGTAGTGAGGAGGCTTTTTTGGAGGCCTAGGCTTTTGCAAA
GATCGATCAAGAGACAGGATGAGGATCGTTTCGCATGATTGAACAAGATGGATTGCACGCAGGTTCTCCG
GCCGCTTGGGTGGAGAGGCTATTCGGCTATGACTGGGCACAACAGACAATCGGCTGCTCTGATGCCGCCG
TGTTCCGGCTGTCAGCGCAGGGGCGCCCGGTTCTTTTTGTCAAGACCGACCTGTCCGGTGCCCTGAATGA
ACTGCAAGACGAGGCAGCGCGGCTATCGTGGCTGGCCACGACGGGCGTTCCTTGCGCAGCTGTGCTCGAC
GTTGTCACTGAAGCGGGAAGGGACTGGCTGCTATTGGGCGAAGTGCCGGGGCAGGATCTCCTGTCATCTC
ACCTTGCTCCTGCCGAGAAAGTATCCATCATGGCTGATGCAATGCGGCGGCTGCATACGCTTGATCCGGC
TACCTGCCCATTCGACCACCAAGCGAAACATCGCATCGAGCGAGCACGTACTCGGATGGAAGCCGGTCTT
GTCGATCAGGATGATCTGGACGAAGAGCATCAGGGGCTCGCGCCAGCCGAACTGTTCGCCAGGCTCAAGG
CGAGCATGCCCGACGGCGAGGATCTCGTCGTGACCCATGGCGATGCCTGCTTGCCGAATATCATGGTGGA
AAATGGCCGCTTTTCTGGATTCATCGACTGTGGCCGGCTGGGTGTGGCGGACCGCTATCAGGACATAGCG
TTGGCTACCCGTGATATTGCTGAAGAGCTTGGCGGCGAATGGGCTGACCGCTTCCTCGTGCTTTACGGTA
TCGCCGCTCCCGATTCGCAGCGCATCGCCTTCTATCGCCTTCTTGACGAGTTCTTCTGAGCGGGACTCTG
GGGTTCGAAATGACCGACCAAGCGACGCCCAACCTGCCATCACGAGATTTCGATTCCACCGCCGCCTTCT
ATGAAAGGTTGGGCTTCGGAATCGTTTTCCGGGACGCCGGCTGGATGATCCTCCAGCGCGGGGATCTCAT
GCTGGAGTTCTTCGCCCACCCTAGGGGGAGGCTAACTGAAACACGGAAGGAGACAATACCGGAAGGAACC
CGCGCTATGACGGCAATAAAAAGACAGAATAAAACGCACGGTGTTGGGTCGTTTGTTCATAAACGCGGGG
TTCGGTCCCAGGGCTGGCACTCTGTCGATACCCCACCGAGACCCCATTGGGGCCAATACGCCCGCGTTTC
TTCCTTTTCCCCACCCCACCCCCCAAGTTCGGGTGAAGGCCCAGGGCTCGCAGCCAACGTCGGGGCGGCA
GGCCCTGCCATAGCCTCAGGTTACTCATATATACTTTAGATTGATTTAAAACTTCATTTTTAATTTAAAA
GGATCTAGGTGAAGATCCTTTTTGATAATCTCATGACCAAAATCCCTTAACGTGAGTTTTCGTTCCACTG
AGCGTCAGACCCCGTAGAAAAGATCAAAGGATCTTCTTGAGATCCTTTTTTTCTGCGCGTAATCTGCTGC
TTGCAAACAAAAAAACCACCGCTACCAGCGGTGGTTTGTTTGCCGGATCAAGAGCTACCAACTCTTTTTC
CGAAGGTAACTGGCTTCAGCAGAGCGCAGATACCAAATACTGTTCTTCTAGTGTAGCCGTAGTTAGGCCA
CCACTTCAAGAACTCTGTAGCACCGCCTACATACCTCGCTCTGCTAATCCTGTTACCAGTGGCTGCTGCC
AGTGGCGATAAGTCGTGTCTTACCGGGTTGGACTCAAGACGATAGTTACCGGATAAGGCGCAGCGGTCGG
GCTGAACGGGGGGTTCGTGCACACAGCCCAGCTTGGAGCGAACGACCTACACCGAACTGAGATACCTACA
GCGTGAGCTATGAGAAAGCGCCACGCTTCCCGAAGGGAGAAAGGCGGACAGGTATCCGGTAAGCGGCAGG
GTCGGAACAGGAGAGCGCACGAGGGAGCTTCCAGGGGGAAACGCCTGGTATCTTTATAGTCCTGTCGGGT
TTCGCCACCTCTGACTTGAGCGTCGATTTTTGTGATGCTCGTCAGGGGGGCGGAGCCTATGGAAAAACGC
CAGCAACGCGGCCTTTTTACGGTTCCTGGCCTTTTGCTGGCCTTTTGCTCACATGTTCTTTCCTGCGTTA
TCCCCTGATTCTGT
